>Addgene plasmid #244913 | pAAV.SynFLEX.(cyto).iATPSnFR2.A95A.A119L.mRuby3 | addgene full sequence | sequence record 488658 | Addgene NGS Result
GCGTAATAGCGAAGAGGCCCGCACCGATCGCCCTTCCCAACAGTTGCGCAGCCTGAATGGCGAATGGG
[124 nt withheld, positions 69-192]
C
[91 nt withheld, positions 194-284]
A
[49 nt withheld, positions 286-334]
CCTTTGACGTTGGAGTCCACGTTCTTT
[37 nt withheld, positions 362-398]
ACCCTATCTCGGTCTATTCTTTTGATTTATAAGGGATTTTGCCGATTTCGGCCTATTGGTTAAAAAATGA
GCTGATTTAACAAAAATTTAACGCGAATTTTAACAAAATATTAACGCTTACAATTTAGGTGGCACTTTTC
GGGGAAATGTGCGCGGAACCCCTATTTGTTTATTTTTCTAAATACATTCAAATATGTATCCGCTCATGAG
ACAATAACCCTGATAAATGCTTCAATAATATTGAAAAAGGAAGAGTATGAGTATTCAACATTTCCGTGTC
GCCCTTATTCCCTTTTTTGCGGCATTTTGCCTTCCTGTTTTTGCTCACCCAGAAACGCTGGTGAAAGTAA
AAGATGCTGAAGATCAGTTGGGTGCACGAGTGGGTTACATCGAACTGGATCTCAACAGCGGTAAGATCCT
TGAGAGTTTTCGCCCCGAAGAACGTTTTCCAATGATGAGCACTTTTAAAGTTCTGCTATGTGGCGCGGTA
TTATCCCGTATTGACGCCGGGCAAGAGCAACTCGGTCGCCGCATACACTATTCTCAGAATGACTTGGTTG
AGTACTCACCAGTCACAGAAAAGCATCTTACGGATGGCATGACAGTAAGAGAATTATGCAGTGCTGCCAT
AACCATGAGTGATAACACTGCGGCCAACTTACTTCTGACAACGATCGGAGGACCGAAGGAGCTAACCGCT
TTTTTGCACAACATGGGGGATCATGTAACTCGCCTTGATCGTTGGGAACCGGAGCTGAATGAAGCCATAC
CAAACGACGAGCGTGACACCACGATGCCTGTAGCAATGGCAACAACGTTGCGCAAACTATTAACTGGCGA
ACTACTTACTCTAGCTTCCCGGCAACAATTAATAGACTGGATGGAGGCGGATAAAGTTGCAGGACCACTT
CTGCGCTCGGCCCTTCCGGCTGGCTGGTTTATTGCTGATAAATCTGGAGCCGGTGAGCGTGGGTCTCGCG
GTATCATTGCAGCACTGGGGCCAGATGGTAAGCCCTCCCGTATCGTAGTTATCTACACGACGGGGAGTCA
GGCAACTATGGATGAACGAAATAGACAGATCGCTGAGATAGGTGCCTCACTGATTAAGCATTGGTAACTG
TCAGACCAAGTTTACTCATATATACTTTAGATTGATTTAAAACTTCATTTTTAATTTAAAAGGATCTAGG
TGAAGATCCTTTTTGATAATCTCATGACCAAAATCCCTTAACGTGAGTTTTCGTTCCACTGAGCGTCAGA
CCCCGTAGAAAAGATCAAAGGATCTTCTTGAGATCCTTTTTTTCTGCGCGTAATCTGCTGCTTGCAAACA
AAAAAACCACCGCTACCAGCGGTGGTTTGTTTGCCGGATCAAGAGCTACCAACTCTTTTTCCGAAGGTAA
CTGGCTTCAGCAGAGCGCAGATACCAAATACTGTTCTTCTAGTGTAGCCGTAGTTAGGCCACCACTTCAA
GAACTCTGTAGCACCGCCTACATACCTCGCTCTGCTAATCCTGTTACCAGTGGCTGCTGCCAGTGGCGAT
AAGTCGTGTCTTACCGGGTTGGACTCAAGACGATAGTTACCGGATAAGGCGCAGCGGTCGGGCTGAACGG
GGGGTTCGTGCACACAGCCCAGCTTGGAGCGAACGACCTACACCGAACTGAGATACCTACAGCGTGAGCT
ATGAGAAAGCGCCACGCTTCCCGAAGGGAGAAAGGCGGACAGGTATCCGGTAAGCGGCAGGGTCGGAACA
GGAGAGCGCACGAGGGAGCTTCCAGGGGGAAACGCCTGGTATCTTTATAGTCCTGTCGGGTTTCGCCACC
TCTGACTTGAGCGTCGATTTTTGTGATGCTCGTCAGGGGGGCGGAGCCTATGGAAAAACGCCAGCAACGC
GGCCTTTTTACGGTTCCTGGCCTTTTGCTGGCCTTTTGCTCACATGTTCTTTCCTGCGTTATCCCCTGAT
TCTGTGGATAACCGTATTACCGCCTTTGAGTGAGCTGATACCGCTCGCCGCAGCCGAACGACCGAGCGCA
GCGAGTCAGTGAGCGAGGAAGCGGAAGAGCGCCCAATACGCAAACCGCCTCTCCCCGCGCGTTGGCCGAT
TCATTAATGCAGCTGCGCGCTCGCTCGCTCACTGAGGCCGCCCGGGCAAAGCCCGGGCGTCGGGCGACCT
TTGGTCGCCCGGCCTCAGTGAGCGAGCGAGCGCGCAGAGAGGGAGTGGCCAACTCCATCACTAGGGGTTC
CTTGTAGTTAATGATTAACCCGCCATGCTACTTATCTACGTAGCCATGCTCTAGGAAGATCCTTATCGAT
TTTACCACATTTGTAGAGGTTTTACTTGCTTTAAAAAACCTCCCACATCTCCCCCTGAACCTGAAACATA
AAATGAATGCAATTGTTGTTGTTAACTTGTTTATTGCAGCTTATAATGGTTACAAATAAAGCAATAGCAT
CACAAATTTCACAAATAAAGCATTTTTTTCACTGCATTCTAGTTGTGGTTTGTCCAAACTCATCAATGTA
TCTTATCATGTCTGCTCGAAGCGGCCGCCCGGGTCGACTCTAGATGCATGCTCGAGCGGCCGCCCGGGTC
GACGGTATCGATGCGGGGAGGCGGCCCAAAGGGAGATCCGACTCGTCTGAGGGCGAAGGCGAAGACGCGG
AAGAGGCCGCAGAGCCGGCAGCAGGCCGCGGGAAGGAAGGTCCGCTGGATTGAGGGCCGAAGGGACGTAG
CAGAAGGACGTCCCGCGCAGAATCCAGGTGGCAACACAGGCGAGCAGCCAAGGAAAGGACGATGATTTCC
CCGACAACACCACGGAATTGTCAGTGCCCAACAGCCGAGCCCCTGTCCAGCAGCGGGCAAGGCAGGCGGC
GATGAGTTCCGCCGTGGCAATAGGGAGGGGGAAAGCGAAAGTCCCGGAAAGGAGCTGACAGGTGGTGGCA
ATGCCCCAACCAGTGGGGGTTGCGTCAGCAAACACAGTGCACACCACGCCACGTTGCCTGACAACGGGCC
ACAACTCCTCATAAAGAGACAGCAACCAGGATTTATACAAGGAGGAGAAAATGAAAGCCATACGGGAAGC
AATAGCATGATACAAAGGCATTAAAGCAGCGTATCCACATAGCGTAAAAGGAGCAACATAGTTAAGAATA
CCAGTCAATCTTTCACAAATTTTGTAATCCAGAGGTTGATTATCGATAAGCTTCTCGAGTGGATCATCTG
CAGAATTCGCCCTTTTCAGTGTTTCGAACCTCTTCGAGGGACATAACTTCGTATAATGTATGCTATACGA
AGTTATGGGTCGATGGTGAGATCTGGACTAGAGGGTCGATGGTGATGCTTGGATCAAAATAGGAAGAATC
CCAATGATAACTTCGTATAAAGTATCCTATACGAAGTTATACTAGTGGTACCACCGGTGATATCGCCACC
ATGGGCAGATCTATGAAGACTATTCACGTGAGTGTCGTAACTCCCGACGGGCCTGTATATGAGGATGACG
TTGAAATGGTGAGCGTCAAAGCAAAAAGTGGCGAGCTCGGTATTCTCCCAGGCCACATTCCCTTGAAAGC
TCCCCTAGAGATCAGTGCCGCACGCCTGAAGAAAGGGGGCAAAACACAGTATATCGCTGTGTCAGGCGGC
AACCTCGAAGTGCGGCCTGACAAGGTGACCATCTATGCCCAGGCAGCCGAGAGGGCTGAGGATATCGATG
TCCTGCGCGCCAAGGCCGCCAAGGAGAGAGCCGAGCGCCGACTCCAATCACAGGTCCTGGTCGGGAACGT
CTATATCACCGCCGACAAGCAGAAGAACGGCATCAAGGCGAACTTCAAGATCCGCCACAACGTGGAGGAC
GGCAGCATGCAGCTCGCCGACCACTACCAGCAGAACACCCCCATCGGCGACGGCCCCGTGCTGCTGCCCG
ACAACCACTACCTGAGCACCCAGTCCGTGCTGAGCAAAGACCCTAACGAGAAGCGCGATCACATGGTCCT
GCTGGAGTTCGTGACCGCCGCCGGGATCACTCTCGGCATGGACGAGCTGTACAAGGGCGGTACCGGAGGG
AGCATGAGCAAGGGCGAGGAGCTGTTCACCGGGGTGGTGCCCATCCTGGTCGAGCTGGACGGCGACGTAA
ACGGCCACAAGTTCAGCGTGCGCGGCGAGGGCGAGGGCGATGCCACCAACGGCAAGCTGACCCTGAAGTT
CATCTGCACCACCGGCAAGCTGCCCGTGCCCTGGCCCACCCTCGTGACCACCCTGACCTACGGCGTGCAG
TGCTTCAGCCGCTACCCCGACCACATGAAGCAGCACGACTTCTTCAAGTCCGCCATGCCCGAAGGCTACG
TCCAGGAGCGCACCATCAGCTTCAAGGACGACGGCACCTACAAGACCCGCGCCGAGGTGAAGTTCGAGGG
CGACACCCTGGTGAACCGCATCGAGCTGAAGGGCATCGACTTCAAGGAGGACGGCAACATCCTGGGGCAC
AAGCTGGAGTACAACTTTATTTGTGTGGACATCGATTTTAAGCGCGCCGAGCTCTTGCTTAAGCGCGCAA
TGAATAGGCTCTCAGTTGCCGAAATGAAGCTGCAGTCTACCGGCTCCGGAAATGCTGTGGGCCAGGACAC
GCAGGAGCGTATGGTGTCTAAGGGCGAAGAGCTGATCAAGGAAAATATGCGTATGAAGGTGGTCATGGAA
GGTTCGGTCAACGGCCACCAATTCAAATGCACAGGTGAAGGAGAAGGCAGGCCGTACGAGGGGGTGCAAA
CCATGAGGATCAAAGTCATCGAGGGAGGACCCCTGCCATTTGCCTTTGACATTCTTGCCACGTCGTTCAT
GTATGGCAGCCGTACTTTTATCAAGTACCCGGCAGACATTCCTGATTTCTTTAAACAGTCCTTTCCTGAG
GGTTTTACTTGGGAAAGAGTTACGAGATACGAAGATGGTGGAGTCGTCACCGTCACGCAGGACACCAGCC
TTGAGGATGGCGAACTCGTTTACAACGTCAAAGTCAGAGGGGTAAACTTTCCCTCCAATGGTCCCGTGAT
GCAGAAGAAGACCAAGGGTTGGGAGCCTAATACAGAGATGATGTATCCAGCAGATGGTGGTCTGAGGGGA
TACACTGATATTGCACTGAAAGTTGATGGTGGTGGCCATCTGCATTGCAATTTCGTAACAACTTACAGGT
CAAAAAAGACCGTCGGGAACATCAAGATGCCCGGTGTCCATGCCGTTGATCACCGCCTGGAAAGGATAGA
GGAAAGTGACAATGAAACGTACGTAGTACAACGCGAAGTCGCAGTTGCCAAGTACTCCAATCTTGGTGGT
GGTATGGATGAACTTTATAAGTAAGCTAGCACTAGTATAACTTCGTATAGCATACATTATACGAAGTTAT
GTGTCGATGGTGATGCTTGGCAATTCGGGTCGATGGTGAAGCATTGGTCTTCCTATTTTGATATAACTTC
GTATAGGATACTTTATACGAAGTTATGGGGATCATCACCTGTGGAGAGAAAGGCAAAGTGGATGTCAGTA
AGACCAATAGGTGCCTATCAGAAACGCAAGAGTCTTCTCTGTCTCGACAAGCCCAGTTTCTATTGGTCTC
CTTAAACCTGTCTTGTAACCTTGATACTTACCTGATCCAACGGCTGCGACTTGGGGCAGGGGGTCCTAGG
GGTGGTCTGGCCAGGAGCCGCGGGGGCGGACTGCGCGGTGCCCAGGAGCACAGCTGCGCTCTCAGGCACG
ACACGACTCCTCCGCTGCCCACCGCAGACTGAGGCAGCGCTGAGTCGCCGGCGCCGCAGCGCAGATGGTC
GCGCCCGTGCCCCCCTATCTCGCGCCTCGCGTGGTGCGGTCCGGCTGGGCCGGCGGCGGCGCGGACGCGA
CCAAGGTGGCCGGGAAGGGGAGTTTGCGGGGGACCGGCGAGTGACGTCAGCGCGCCTTCAGTGCTGAGGC
GGCGGTGGCGCGCGCCGCCAGGCGGGGGCGAAGGCACTGTCCGCGGTGCTGAAGCTGGCAGTGCGCACGC
GCCTCGCCGCATCCTGTTTCCCCTCCCCCTCTCTGATAGGGGATGCGCAATTTGGGGAATGGGGGTTGGG
TGCTTGTCCAGTGGGTCGGGGTCGGTCGTCAATTTAAATACTGAAAAGGGCGAATTCCAGCACACTGGAG
CTCGGATCTTCCTAGAGCATGGCTACGTAGATAAGTAGCATGGCGGGTTAATCATTAACTACAAGGAACC
CCTAGTGATGGAGTTGGCCACTCCCTCTCTGCGCGCTCGCTCGCTCACTGAGGCCGGGCGACCAAAGGTC
GCCCGACGCCCGGGCTTTGCCCGGGCGGCCTCAGTGAGCGAGCGAGCGCGCAGCTG
Features (pLannotate 1.2.2; 22 found; start..end, strand, type, name):
     69..497     +  rep_origin     f1 ori (sequence partly withheld): f1 bacteriophage origin of replication; arrow indicates direction of (+) strand synthesis
    550..654     +  promoter       AmpR promoter: bla
    655..1515    +  CDS            AmpR: β-lactamase; bla; confers resistance to ampicillin, carbenicillin, and related antibiotics
   1686..2274    +  rep_origin     ori: high-copy-number ColE1/pMB1/pBR322/pUC origin of replication
   2457..2513    +  CDS            lacI (fragment): lac repressor; lacI; The lac repressor binds to the lac operator to inhibit transcription in E. coli. This inhibition can be relieved by adding lactose or isopropyl-β-D-thiogalactopyranoside (IPTG).
   2507..2640    -  repeat_region  AAV2 ITR: inverted terminal repeat of adeno-associated virus serotype 2 inverted
   2711..2779    +  CDS            large T antigen (fragment): large T antigen from SV40 (simian virus 40)
   2802..2923    +  polyA_signal   SV40 poly(A) signal: SV40 polyadenylation signal
   3001..3589    -  misc_feature   WPRE: woodchuck hepatitis virus posttranscriptional regulatory element
   3661..3694    -  protein_bind   loxP: Cre-mediated recombination occurs in the 8-bp core sequence (GCATACAT). Cre recombinase
   3765..3798    -  protein_bind   lox2272: Cre-mediated recombination occurs in the 8-bp core sequence (GGATACTT). lox2272 sites are compatible with each other, but incompatible with loxP or loxN sites (Lee and Saito, 1988). Cre recombinase
   3841..4161    +  CDS            atpC (fragment): ATPE_GEOKA - Experimental evidence at protein level: Swiss-Prot protein existence level 1. Produces ATP from ADP in the presence of a proton gradient across the membrane. From Geobacillus kaustophilus (strain HTA426).
   4174..4893    +  CDS            cEGFP: cEGFP is a basic (constitutively fluorescent) green fluorescent protein published in 2008, derived from Aequorea victoria.
   4906..4977    +  CDS            atpC (fragment): ATPE_BACP3 - Experimental evidence at protein level: Swiss-Prot protein existence level 1. Produces ATP from ADP in the presence of a proton gradient across the membrane. From Bacillus sp. (strain PS3).
   5002..5025    +  CDS            PDGFRβ TM domain (fragment): transmembrane domain from platelet derived growth factor receptor beta
   5029..5739    +  CDS            mRuby3: mRuby3 is a basic (constitutively fluorescent) red fluorescent protein published in 2016, derived from Entacmaea quadricolor. It has low acid sensitivity.
   5755..5788    +  protein_bind   loxP: Cre-mediated recombination occurs in the 8-bp core sequence (GCATACAT). Cre recombinase
   5851..5884    +  protein_bind   lox2272: Cre-mediated recombination occurs in the 8-bp core sequence (GGATACTT). lox2272 sites are compatible with each other, but incompatible with loxP or loxN sites (Lee and Saito, 1988). Cre recombinase
   5897..6029    -  intron         chimeric intron: chimera between introns from human β-globin and immunoglobulin heavy chain genes
   6122..6519    -  promoter       hSyn promoter (fragment): human synapsin I promoter; confers neuron-specific expression (Kügler et al., 2003)
   6622..6754    +  repeat_region  AAV2 ITR (fragment): inverted terminal repeat of adeno-associated virus serotype 2 inverted
   6749..64      +  CDS            lacZα (fragment) (across the origin): LacZα fragment of β-galactosidase; lacZ fragment
