[The description below was written by a language model from this plasmid's Addgene catalogue record and pLannotate feature annotations shown in this document.]
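Description:
pAAV.SynFLEX.(cyto).iATPSnFR2.A95A.A119L.mRuby3 is an AAV transfer plasmid for Cre-dependent, neuron-directed expression of a cytosolic, genetically encoded fluorescent ATP sensor. The bacterial portion carries a ColE1/pUC-type origin, an f1 origin and an ampicillin resistance gene (β-lactamase with its own promoter). The catalogue lists it as low copy and propagated in a recombination-deficient strain, which is typical for plasmids containing repeat-prone AAV2 inverted terminal repeats. Two AAV2 ITRs flank the expression cassette and allow it to be packaged into recombinant AAV particles.

In the annotated orientation the cassette runs on the minus strand: a human synapsin I promoter fragment, which confers neuron-specific expression, is followed by a chimeric intron, the floxed payload, a WPRE that enhances transcript stability and expression, and an SV40 polyadenylation signal. The sensor coding sequence lies on the opposite strand from the promoter, between paired loxP and lox2272 sites arranged as a FLEX (DIO) switch. It is therefore silent until Cre recombinase inverts it and then locks it in the sense orientation. The sensor consists of fragments of bacterial F0F1-ATP synthase epsilon subunit (atpC), the ATP-binding domain, surrounding a GFP-derived fluorophore annotated as cEGFP. It is fused at its C-terminus to mRuby3. The record describes mRuby3 as non-responsive, so it can serve as a reference signal that does not depend on ATP. The very short PDGFRβ transmembrane match between the two is probably linker sequence, given the cytosolic designation. The A95A.A119L label identifies the particular sensor variant, though the record does not state its properties. The catalogue lists the insert species as mouse, whereas the annotated components are bacterial and cnidarian in origin.

The construct is suited to monitoring intracellular ATP in Cre-defined neuronal populations.
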