Addgene plasmid #244913: pAAV.SynFLEX.(cyto).iATPSnFR2.A95A.A119L.mRuby3
Purpose: iATPSnFR2.A95A.A119L variant with non-responsive mRuby3
Depositing lab: Tim Brown & HHMI-JRC Tool Translation Team. Depositing organization: HHMI, Janelia Research Campus. Publication: iATPSnFR2: A high-dynamic-range fluorescent sensor for monitoring intracellular ATP. Marvin JS, Kokotos AC, Kumar M, Pulido C, Tkachuk AN, Yao JS, Brown TA, Ryan TA. Proc Natl Acad Sci U S A. 2024 May 21;121(21):e2314604121. doi: 10.1073/pnas.2314604121. Epub 2024 May 15. PubMed 38748581.
Backbone
  Vector backbone: pAAV
  Vector type: AAV
Growth in bacteria
  Bacterial resistance: Ampicillin, 100 μg/mL
  Growth temperature: 30°C
  Growth strain: NEB Stable
  Copy number: Low Copy
Gene/Insert
  Gene/Insert name: iATPSnFR2.A95A.A119L.mRuby3
  Species: M. musculus (mouse)
  Mutation: A95A.A119L
  Cloning method: Restriction Enzyme; 5′ cloning site Unknown (unknown if destroyed)
Terms and licenses: Academic/Nonprofit Terms; Industry Terms: Not Available to Industry
How to cite: pAAV.SynFLEX.(cyto).iATPSnFR2.A95A.A119L.mRuby3 was a gift from Tim Brown & HHMI-JRC Tool Translation Team (Addgene plasmid # 244913 ; http://n2t.net/addgene:244913 ; RRID:Addgene_244913)
